Addgene plasmid #141838: TFORF1557
Purpose: Lentiviral vector for overexpressing transcription factor ORFs with unique 24-bp barcodes. Barcodes facilitate identification of transcription factors in pooled screens.
Depositing lab: Feng Zhang. Depositing organization: Broad Institute. Publication: A transcription factor atlas of directed differentiation. Joung J, Ma S, Tay T, Geiger-Schuller KR, Kirchgatterer PC, Verdine VK, Guo B, Arias-Garcia MA, Allen WE, Singh A, Kuksenko O, Abudayyeh OO, Gootenberg JS, Fu Z, Macrae RK, Buenrostro JD, Regev A, Zhang F. Cell. 2023 Jan 5;186(1):209-229.e26. doi: 10.1016/j.cell.2022.11.026. PubMed 36608654.
Backbone
  Vector backbone: pLX_TRC317
  Backbone manufacturer: Broad Institute Genetic Perturbation Platform
  Backbone size w/o insert (bp): 8264
  Vector type: Mammalian Expression, Lentiviral
  Selectable markers: Puromycin
Growth in bacteria
  Bacterial resistance: Ampicillin, 100 μg/mL
  Growth temperature: 37°C
  Growth strain: NEB Stable
  Copy number: High Copy
Gene/Insert
  Gene/Insert name: YAF2
  Species: H. sapiens (human)
  Insert size (bp): 644
  Entrez Gene: YAF2
  Promoter: EF1a
  Cloning method: Unknown
  Sequencing primers: 5′ GGGTGGAGACTGAAGTTAGGCCAG; 3′ CACATAGCGTAAAAGGAGCAACATAG
Terms and licenses: Academic/Nonprofit Terms; Industry Terms: Not Available to Industry
Depositor comments: NM_005748,ENST00000534854 . The transcription factor ORF portion of this plasmid was synthesized by Genewiz. Please test multiple small colonies in case of plasmid recombination. To make this collection available in a timely manner, a portion of this collection was not fully sequenced by Addgene. If an Addgene verified full plasmid sequence is not available, please contact us prior to placing an order to request the full sequence.
How to cite: TFORF1557 was a gift from Feng Zhang (Addgene plasmid # 141838 ; http://n2t.net/addgene:141838 ; RRID:Addgene_141838)
