[The description below was written by a language model from this plasmid's Addgene catalogue record and pLannotate feature annotations shown in this document.]
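Description:
TFORF1557 is a lentiviral mammalian expression plasmid built on the pLX_TRC317 backbone, carrying the human YAF2 open reading frame as one member of a barcoded transcription factor ORF collection. In bacteria it is maintained through a high-copy ColE1/pUC-type origin and selected with ampicillin via the β-lactamase gene. An f1 origin and leftover lac/lacZα, T7 and T3 cloning-vector elements are also present in the backbone. The depositor notes that the plasmid can recombine, as is common for LTR-containing vectors.

The viral portion has a third-generation, self-inactivating layout. An RSV promoter drives a truncated HIV-1 5' LTR, followed by the Ψ packaging signal with a gag fragment, the Rev response element for Rev-dependent export of genomic RNA, a cPPT/CTS, and a ΔU3 3' LTR followed by an SV40 polyadenylation signal. Within the transfer region, an SV40 early promoter/origin segment sits upstream of the puromycin N-acetyltransferase gene, allowing selection of transduced cells. A separate EF-1α promoter drives constitutive expression of YAF2, with a WPRE downstream to enhance transcript stability and expression. The annotated YAF2 coding region is somewhat shorter than the catalogued 644 bp insert. The difference may reflect flanking sequence and the unique 24-bp barcode described for the collection, although the barcode itself is not annotated in the feature table. The short U6 promoter fragment between the ORF and WPRE is only a partial match rather than a functional cassette.

The construct is intended for overexpressing YAF2 in mammalian cells after lentiviral delivery. It is particularly suited to pooled screens, where the barcode identifies which transcription factor each cell received, for example in directed differentiation studies.
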