Features (pLannotate 1.2.2; 31 found; start..end, strand, type, name):
      5..231     +  promoter       RSV promoter: Rous sarcoma virus enhancer/promoter
    232..412     +  LTR            5' LTR (truncated): truncated 5' long terminal repeat (LTR) from HIV-1
    459..584     +  misc_feature   HIV-1 Ψ: packaging signal of human immunodeficiency virus type 1
    568..931     +  CDS            HIV-1 gag (fragment): gag protein from human immunodeficiency virus 1; gag
   1077..1310    +  misc_feature   RRE: The Rev response element (RRE) of HIV-1 allows for Rev-dependent mRNA export from the nucleus to the cytoplasm.
   1687..1713    +  CDS            Rev (fragment): human immunodeficiency virus 1 (HIV-1) Rev protein; rev; enhances nuclear export of unspliced and incompletely spliced viral mRNAs
   1720..1743    +  promoter       SV40 promoter (fragment): SV40 early promoter
   1744..1815    +  promoter       SV40 promoter (fragment): SV40 enhancer and early promoter
   1839..1974    +  rep_origin     SV40 ori: SV40 origin of replication
   2020..2616    +  CDS            PuroR (fragment): puromycin N-acetyltransferase; pac from Streptomyces; confers resistance to puromycin
   2665..2782    +  misc_feature   cPPT/CTS: central polypurine tract and central termination sequence of HIV-1
   2847..2913    +  CDS            small t antigen (fragment): SV40 (simian virus 40) small t antigen
   2920..4098    +  promoter       EF-1α promoter: strong constitutive promoter for human elongation factor EF-1α
   4115..4654    +  CDS            YAF2: YAF2_HUMAN - Experimental evidence at protein level: Swiss-Prot protein existence level 1. Binds to MYC and inhibits MYC-mediated transactivation. Also binds to MYCN and enhances MYCN-dependent transcriptional activation. Increases calpain 2-mediated proteolysis of YY1 in vitro. Component of the E2F6.com-1 complex, a repressive complex that methylates 'Lys-9' of histone H3, suggesting that it is involved in chromatin-remodeling. From Homo sapiens (Human).
   4670..4723    +  promoter       U6 promoter (fragment): RNA polymerase III promoter for human U6 snRNA
   4765..5353    +  misc_feature   WPRE: woodchuck hepatitis virus posttranscriptional regulatory element
   5404..5423    +  misc_feature   cPPT/CTS (fragment): central polypurine tract and central termination sequence of HIV-1
   5425..5658    +  LTR            3' LTR (ΔU3): self-inactivating 3' long terminal repeat (LTR) from HIV-1
   5736..5857    +  polyA_signal   SV40 poly(A) signal: SV40 polyadenylation signal
   5897..6032    +  rep_origin     SV40 ori: SV40 origin of replication
   6053..6071    -  promoter       T7 promoter: promoter for bacteriophage T7 RNA polymerase
   6079..6234    +  CDS            lacZα (fragment): LacZα fragment of β-galactosidase; lacZ fragment
   6239..6667    +  rep_origin     f1 ori (sequence partly withheld): f1 bacteriophage origin of replication; arrow indicates direction of (+) strand synthesis
   6720..6824    +  promoter       AmpR promoter: bla
   6825..7685    +  CDS            AmpR: β-lactamase; bla; confers resistance to ampicillin, carbenicillin, and related antibiotics
   7856..8444    +  rep_origin     ori: high-copy-number ColE1/pMB1/pBR322/pUC origin of replication
   8627..8719    +  CDS            lacI (fragment): lac repressor; lacI; The lac repressor binds to the lac operator to inhibit transcription in E. coli. This inhibition can be relieved by adding lactose or isopropyl-β-D-thiogalactopyranoside (IPTG).
   8732..8753    +  protein_bind   CAP binding site: CAP binding activates transcription in the presence of cAMP. E. coli catabolite activator protein
   8768..8798    +  promoter       lac promoter: promoter for the E. coli lac operon
   8806..8822    +  protein_bind   lac operator: The lac repressor binds to the lac operator to inhibit transcription in E. coli. This inhibition can be relieved by adding lactose or isopropyl-β-D-thiogalactopyranoside (IPTG). lac repressor encoded by lacI
   8867..8885    +  promoter       T3 promoter: promoter for bacteriophage T3 RNA polymerase
>Addgene plasmid #141838 | TFORF1557 | addgene full sequence | sequence record 415132 | Addgene NGS Result
TTAATGTAGTCTTATGCAATACTCTTGTAGTCTTGCAACATGGTAACGATGAGTTAGCAACATGCCTTAC
AAGGAGAGAAAAAGCACCGTGCATGCCGATTGGTGGAAGTAAGGTGGTACGATCGTGCCTTATTAGGAAG
GCAACAGACGGGTCTGACATGGATTGGACGAACCACTGAATTGCCGCATTGCAGAGATATTGTATTTAAG
TGCCTAGCTCGATACATAAACGGGTCTCTCTGGTTAGACCAGATCTGAGCCTGGGAGCTCTCTGGCTAAC
TAGGGAACCCACTGCTTAAGCCTCAATAAAGCTTGCCTTGAGTGCTTCAAGTAGTGTGTGCCCGTCTGTT
GTGTGACTCTGGTAACTAGAGATCCCTCAGACCCTTTTAGTCAGTGTGGAAAATCTCTAGCAGTGGCGCC
CGAACAGGGACTTGAAAGCGAAAGGGAAACCAGAGGAGCTCTCTCGACGCAGGACTCGGCTTGCTGAAGC
GCGCACGGCAAGAGGCGAGGGGCGGCGACTGGTGAGTACGCCAAAAATTTTGACTAGCGGAGGCTAGAAG
GAGAGAGATGGGTGCGAGAGCGTCAGTATTAAGCGGGGGAGAATTAGATCGCGATGGGAAAAAATTCGGT
TAAGGCCAGGGGGAAAGAAAAAATATAAATTAAAACATATAGTATGGGCAAGCAGGGAGCTAGAACGATT
CGCAGTTAATCCTGGCCTGTTAGAAACATCAGAAGGCTGTAGACAAATACTGGGACAGCTACAACCATCC
CTTCAGACAGGATCAGAAGAACTTAGATCATTATATAATACAGTAGCAACCCTCTATTGTGTGCATCAAA
GGATAGAGATAAAAGACACCAAGGAAGCTTTAGACAAGATAGAGGAAGAGCAAAACAAAAGTAAGACCAC
CGCACAGCAAGCGGCCGCTGATCTTCAGACCTGGAGGAGGAGATATGAGGGACAATTGGAGAAGTGAATT
ATATAAATATAAAGTAGTAAAAATTGAACCATTAGGAGTAGCACCCACCAAGGCAAAGAGAAGAGTGGTG
CAGAGAGAAAAAAGAGCAGTGGGAATAGGAGCTTTGTTCCTTGGGTTCTTGGGAGCAGCAGGAAGCACTA
TGGGCGCAGCGTCAATGACGCTGACGGTACAGGCCAGACAATTATTGTCTGGTATAGTGCAGCAGCAGAA
CAATTTGCTGAGGGCTATTGAGGCGCAACAGCATCTGTTGCAACTCACAGTCTGGGGCATCAAGCAGCTC
CAGGCAAGAATCCTGGCTGTGGAAAGATACCTAAAGGATCAACAGCTCCTGGGGATTTGGGGTTGCTCTG
GAAAACTCATTTGCACCACTGCTGTGCCTTGGAATGCTAGTTGGAGTAATAAATCTCTGGAACAGATTTG
GAATCACACGACCTGGATGGAGTGGGACAGAGAAATTAACAATTACACAAGCTTAATACACTCCTTAATT
GAAGAATCGCAAAACCAGCAAGAAAAGAATGAACAAGAATTATTGGAATTAGATAAATGGGCAAGTTTGT
GGAATTGGTTTAACATAACAAATTGGCTGTGGTATATAAAATTATTCATAATGATAGTAGGAGGCTTGGT
AGGTTTAAGAATAGTTTTTGCTGTACTTTCTATAGTGAATAGAGTTAGGCAGGGATATTCACCATTATCG
TTTCAGACCCACCTCCCAACCCCGAGGGGACCCATGCATTGCATCTCAATTAGTCAGCAACCAGGTGTGG
AAAGTCCCCAGGCTCCCCAGCAGGCAGAAGTATGCAAAGCATGCGTCTCAATTAGTCAGCAACCATAGTC
CCGCCCCTAACTCCGCCCATCCCGCCCCTAACTCCGCCCAGTTCCGCCCATTCTCCGCCCCATGGCTGAC
TAATTTTTTTTATTTATGCAGAGGCCGAGGCCGCCTCGGCCTCTGAGCTATTCCAGAAGTAGTGAGGAGG
CTTTTTTGGAGGCCTAGGCTTTTGCAAAAAGCTTTCTAGAGGTACCACCGGAGCTTACCATGACCGAGTA
CAAGCCCACGGTGCGCCTCGCCACCCGCGACGACGTCCCCAGGGCCGTACGCACCCTCGCCGCCGCGTTC
GCCGACTACCCCGCCACGCGCCACACCGTCGATCCGGACCGCCACATCGAGCGGGTCACCGAGCTGCAAG
AACTCTTCCTCACGCGCGTCGGGCTCGACATCGGCAAGGTGTGGGTCGCGGACGACGGCGCCGCCGTGGC
GGTCTGGACCACGCCGGAGAGCGTCGAAGCGGGGGCGGTGTTCGCCGAGATCGGCCCGCGCATGGCCGAG
TTGAGCGGTTCCCGGCTGGCCGCGCAGCAACAGATGGAAGGCCTCCTGGCGCCGCACCGGCCCAAGGAGC
CCGCGTGGTTCCTGGCCACCGTCGGCGTCTCGCCCGACCACCAGGGCAAGGGTCTGGGCAGCGCCGTCGT
GCTCCCCGGAGTGGAGGCGGCCGAGCGCGCCGGGGTGCCCGCCTTCCTGGAGACCTCCGCGCCCCGCAAC
CTCCCCTTCTACGAGCGGCTCGGCTTCACCGTCACCGCCGACGTCGAGGTGCCCGAAGGACCGCGCACCT
GGTGCATGACCCGCAAGCCCGGTGCCAGTTAACGAATTCTAGATCTTGAGACAAATGGCAGTATTCATCC
ACAATTTTAAAAGAAAAGGGGGGATTGGGGGGTACAGTGCAGGGGAAAGAATAGTAGACATAATAGCAAC
AGACATACAAACTAAAGAATTACAAAAACAAATTACAAAAATTCAAAATTTTCGGGTTTATTACAGGGAC
AGCAGAGATCCACTTTGGCGCCGGCTCGAGGCCTGCAGGTGCAAAGATGGATAAAGTTTTAAACAGAGAG
GAATCTTTGCAGCTAATGGACCTTCTAGGTCTTGAAAGGAGTGGGAATTGGCTCCGGTGCCCGTCAGTGG
GCAGAGCGCACATCGCCCACAGTCCCCGAGAAGTTGGGGGGAGGGGTCGGCAATTGAACCGGTGCCTAGA
GAAGGTGGCGCGGGGTAAACTGGGAAAGTGATGTCGTGTACTGGCTCCGCCTTTTTCCCGAGGGTGGGGG
AGAACCGTATATAAGTGCAGTAGTCGCCGTGAACGTTCTTTTTCGCAACGGGTTTGCCGCCAGAACACAG
GTAAGTGCCGTGTGTGGTTCCCGCGGGCCTGGCCTCTTTACGGGTTATGGCCCTTGCGTGCCTTGAATTA
CTTCCACCTGGCTGCAGTACGTGATTCTTGATCCCGAGCTTCGGGTTGGAAGTGGGTGGGAGAGTTCGAG
GCCTTGCGCTTAAGGAGCCCCTTCGCCTCGTGCTTGAGTTGAGGCCTGGCCTGGGCGCTGGGGCCGCCGC
GTGCGAATCTGGTGGCACCTTCGCGCCTGTCTCGCTGCTTTCGATAAGTCTCTAGCCATTTAAAATTTTT
GATGACCTGCTGCGACGCTTTTTTTCTGGCAAGATAGTCTTGTAAATGCGGGCCAAGATCTGCACACTGG
TATTTCGGTTTTTGGGGCCGCGGGCGGCGACGGGGCCCGTGCGTCCCAGCGCACATGTTCGGCGAGGCGG
GGCCTGCGAGCGCGGCCACCGAGAATCGGACGGGGGTAGTCTCAAGCTGGCCGGCCTGCTCTGGTGCCTG
GCCTCGCGCCGCCGTGTATCGCCCCGCCCTGGGCGGCAAGGCTGGCCCGGTCGGCACCAGTTGCGTGAGC
GGAAAGATGGCCGCTTCCCGGCCCTGCTGCAGGGAGCTCAAAATGGAGGACGCGGCGCTCGGGAGAGCGG
GCGGGTGAGTCACCCACACAAAGGAAAAGGGCCTTTCCGTCCTCAGCCGTCGCTTCATGTGACTCCACGG
AGTACCGGGCGCCGTCCAGGCACCTCGATTAGTTCTCGAGCTTTTGGAGTACGTCGTCTTTAGGTTGGGG
GGAGGGGTTTTATGCGATGGAGTTTCCCCACACTGAGTGGGTGGAGACTGAAGTTAGGCCAGCTTGGCAC
TTGATGTAATTCTCCTTGGAATTTGCCCTTTTTGAGTTTGGATCTTGGTTCATTCTCAAGCCTCAGACAG
TGGTTCAAAGTTTTTTTCTTCCATTTCAGGTGTCGTGAGGCTAGCACCGCCACCATGGGAGACAAGAAGA
GCCCCACCAGGCCGAAGCGGCAGCCGAAGCCGTCCTCGGATGAGGGTTACTGGGACTGTAGCGTCTGCAC
CTTCCGGAACAGCGCCGAGGCCTTCAAGTGCATGATGTGCGATGTGCGGAAGGGCACCTCCACCCGGAAA
CCTCGACCTGTCTCCCAGTTGGTTGCACAGCAGGTTACTCAGCAGTTTGTGCCTCCTACACAGTCAAAGA
AAGAGAAAAAAGATAAAGTAGAAAAAGAAAAAAGTGAAAAGGAAACAACTAGCAAAAAGAATAGCCATAA
GAAAACCAGGCCAAGATTGAAAAATGTGGATCGGAGTAGTGCTCAGCATTTGGAAGTTACTGTTGGAGAT
CTGACAGTCATTATTACAGACTTTAAGGAGAAAACAAAGTCACCGCCTGCATCTAGTGCTGCTTCTGCAG
ATCAACACAGTCAAAGCGGCTCTAGCTCTGATAACACAGAGAGAGGAATGTCCAGGTCATCTTCACCCAG
AGGAGAAGCCTCATCATTGAATGGAGAATCTCATTAGTAATGAACTAGTCCGTAACTTGAAAGTATTTCG
ATTTCTTGGCTTTATATATCTTGTGGAAAGGACGAATATTTGCGGTGAGATGAGAGCACACGCGTTAAGT
CGACAATCAACCTCTGGATTACAAAATTTGTGAAAGATTGACTGGTATTCTTAACTATGTTGCTCCTTTT
ACGCTATGTGGATACGCTGCTTTAATGCCTTTGTATCATGCTATTGCTTCCCGTATGGCTTTCATTTTCT
CCTCCTTGTATAAATCCTGGTTGCTGTCTCTTTATGAGGAGTTGTGGCCCGTTGTCAGGCAACGTGGCGT
GGTGTGCACTGTGTTTGCTGACGCAACCCCCACTGGTTGGGGCATTGCCACCACCTGTCAGCTCCTTTCC
GGGACTTTCGCTTTCCCCCTCCCTATTGCCACGGCGGAACTCATCGCCGCCTGCCTTGCCCGCTGCTGGA
CAGGGGCTCGGCTGTTGGGCACTGACAATTCCGTGGTGTTGTCGGGGAAATCATCGTCCTTTCCTTGGCT
GCTCGCCTGTGTTGCCACCTGGATTCTGCGCGGGACGTCCTTCTGCTACGTCCCTTCGGCCCTCAATCCA
GCGGACCTTCCTTCCCGCGGCCTGCTGCCGGCTCTGCGGCCTCTTCCGCGTCTTCGCCTTCGCCCTCAGA
CGAGTCGGATCTCCCTTTGGGCCGCCTCCCCGCGTCGACTTTAAGACCAATGACTTACAAGGCAGCTGTA
GATCTTAGCCACTTTTTAAAAGAAAAGGGGGGACTGGAAGGGCTAATTCACTCCCAACGAAGACAAGATC
TGCTTTTTGCTTGTACTGGGTCTCTCTGGTTAGACCAGATCTGAGCCTGGGAGCTCTCTGGCTAACTAGG
GAACCCACTGCTTAAGCCTCAATAAAGCTTGCCTTGAGTGCTTCAAGTAGTGTGTGCCCGTCTGTTGTGT
GACTCTGGTAACTAGAGATCCCTCAGACCCTTTTAGTCAGTGTGGAAAATCTCTAGCAGTACGTATAGTA
GTTCATGTCATCTTATTATTCAGTATTTATAACTTGCAAAGAAATGAATATCAGAGAGTGAGAGGAACTT
GTTTATTGCAGCTTATAATGGTTACAAATAAAGCAATAGCATCACAAATTTCACAAATAAAGCATTTTTT
TCACTGCATTCTAGTTGTGGTTTGTCCAAACTCATCAATGTATCTTATCATGTCTGGCTCTAGCTATCCC
GCCCCTAACTCCGCCCATCCCGCCCCTAACTCCGCCCAGTTCCGCCCATTCTCCGCCCCATGGCTGACTA
ATTTTTTTTATTTATGCAGAGGCCGAGGCCGCCTCGGCCTCTGAGCTATTCCAGAAGTAGTGAGGAGGCT
TTTTTGGAGGCCTAGGGACGTACCCAATTCGCCCTATAGTGAGTCGTATTACGCGCGCTCACTGGCCGTC
GTTTTACAACGTCGTGACTGGGAAAACCCTGGCGTTACCCAACTTAATCGCCTTGCAGCACATCCCCCTT
TCGCCAGCTGGCGTAATAGCGAAGAGGCCCGCACCGATCGCCCTTCCCAACAGTTGCGCAGCCTGAATGG
CGAATGGG
[124 nt withheld, positions 6239-6362]
C
[91 nt withheld, positions 6364-6454]
A
[49 nt withheld, positions 6456-6504]
CCTTTGACGTTGGAGTCCACGTTCTTT
[37 nt withheld, positions 6532-6568]
ACCCTATCTCGGTCTATTCTTTTGATTTATAAGGGATTTTGCCGATTTCGGCCTATTGGTTAAAAAATGA
GCTGATTTAACAAAAATTTAACGCGAATTTTAACAAAATATTAACGCTTACAATTTAGGTGGCACTTTTC
GGGGAAATGTGCGCGGAACCCCTATTTGTTTATTTTTCTAAATACATTCAAATATGTATCCGCTCATGAG
ACAATAACCCTGATAAATGCTTCAATAATATTGAAAAAGGAAGAGTATGAGTATTCAACATTTCCGTGTC
GCCCTTATTCCCTTTTTTGCGGCATTTTGCCTTCCTGTTTTTGCTCACCCAGAAACGCTGGTGAAAGTAA
AAGATGCTGAAGATCAGTTGGGTGCACGAGTGGGTTACATCGAACTGGATCTCAACAGCGGTAAGATCCT
TGAGAGTTTTCGCCCCGAAGAACGTTTTCCAATGATGAGCACTTTTAAAGTTCTGCTATGTGGCGCGGTA
TTATCCCGTATTGACGCCGGGCAAGAGCAACTCGGTCGCCGCATACACTATTCTCAGAATGACTTGGTTG
AGTACTCACCAGTCACAGAAAAGCATCTTACGGATGGCATGACAGTAAGAGAATTATGCAGTGCTGCCAT
AACCATGAGTGATAACACTGCGGCCAACTTACTTCTGACAACGATCGGAGGACCGAAGGAGCTAACCGCT
TTTTTGCACAACATGGGGGATCATGTAACTCGCCTTGATCGTTGGGAACCGGAGCTGAATGAAGCCATAC
CAAACGACGAGCGTGACACCACGATGCCTGTAGCAATGGCAACAACGTTGCGCAAACTATTAACTGGCGA
ACTACTTACTCTAGCTTCCCGGCAACAATTAATAGACTGGATGGAGGCGGATAAAGTTGCAGGACCACTT
CTGCGCTCGGCCCTTCCGGCTGGCTGGTTTATTGCTGATAAATCTGGAGCCGGTGAGCGTGGGTCTCGCG
GTATCATTGCAGCACTGGGGCCAGATGGTAAGCCCTCCCGTATCGTAGTTATCTACACGACGGGGAGTCA
GGCAACTATGGATGAACGAAATAGACAGATCGCTGAGATAGGTGCCTCACTGATTAAGCATTGGTAACTG
TCAGACCAAGTTTACTCATATATACTTTAGATTGATTTAAAACTTCATTTTTAATTTAAAAGGATCTAGG
TGAAGATCCTTTTTGATAATCTCATGACCAAAATCCCTTAACGTGAGTTTTCGTTCCACTGAGCGTCAGA
CCCCGTAGAAAAGATCAAAGGATCTTCTTGAGATCCTTTTTTTCTGCGCGTAATCTGCTGCTTGCAAACA
AAAAAACCACCGCTACCAGCGGTGGTTTGTTTGCCGGATCAAGAGCTACCAACTCTTTTTCCGAAGGTAA
CTGGCTTCAGCAGAGCGCAGATACCAAATACTGTTCTTCTAGTGTAGCCGTAGTTAGGCCACCACTTCAA
GAACTCTGTAGCACCGCCTACATACCTCGCTCTGCTAATCCTGTTACCAGTGGCTGCTGCCAGTGGCGAT
AAGTCGTGTCTTACCGGGTTGGACTCAAGACGATAGTTACCGGATAAGGCGCAGCGGTCGGGCTGAACGG
GGGGTTCGTGCACACAGCCCAGCTTGGAGCGAACGACCTACACCGAACTGAGATACCTACAGCGTGAGCT
ATGAGAAAGCGCCACGCTTCCCGAAGGGAGAAAGGCGGACAGGTATCCGGTAAGCGGCAGGGTCGGAACA
GGAGAGCGCACGAGGGAGCTTCCAGGGGGAAACGCCTGGTATCTTTATAGTCCTGTCGGGTTTCGCCACC
TCTGACTTGAGCGTCGATTTTTGTGATGCTCGTCAGGGGGGCGGAGCCTATGGAAAAACGCCAGCAACGC
GGCCTTTTTACGGTTCCTGGCCTTTTGCTGGCCTTTTGCTCACATGTTCTTTCCTGCGTTATCCCCTGAT
TCTGTGGATAACCGTATTACCGCCTTTGAGTGAGCTGATACCGCTCGCCGCAGCCGAACGACCGAGCGCA
GCGAGTCAGTGAGCGAGGAAGCGGAAGAGCGCCCAATACGCAAACCGCCTCTCCCCGCGCGTTGGCCGAT
TCATTAATGCAGCTGGCACGACAGGTTTCCCGACTGGAAAGCGGGCAGTGAGCGCAACGCAATTAATGTG
AGTTAGCTCACTCATTAGGCACCCCAGGCTTTACACTTTATGCTTCCGGCTCGTATGTTGTGTGGAATTG
TGAGCGGATAACAATTTCACACAGGAAACAGCTATGACCATGATTACGCCAAGCGCGCAATTAACCCTCA
CTAAAGGGAACAAAAGCTGGAGCTGCAAGC
