>Addgene plasmid #141838 | TFORF1557 | depositor partial sequence | sequence record 277651 | Insert
ACCGCCACCATGGGAGACAAGAAGAGCCCCACCAGGCCGAAGCGGCAGCCGAAGCCGTCCTCGGATGAGG
GTTACTGGGACTGTAGCGTCTGCACCTTCCGGAACAGCGCCGAGGCCTTCAAGTGCATGATGTGCGATGT
GCGGAAGGGCACCTCCACCCGGAAACCTCGACCTGTCTCCCAGTTGGTTGCACAGCAGGTTACTCAGCAG
TTTGTGCCTCCTACACAGTCAAAGAAAGAGAAAAAAGATAAAGTAGAAAAAGAAAAAAGTGAAAAGGAAA
CAACTAGCAAAAAGAATAGCCATAAGAAAACCAGGCCAAGATTGAAAAATGTGGATCGGAGTAGTGCTCA
GCATTTGGAAGTTACTGTTGGAGATCTGACAGTCATTATTACAGACTTTAAGGAGAAAACAAAGTCACCG
CCTGCATCTAGTGCTGCTTCTGCAGATCAACACAGTCAAAGCGGCTCTAGCTCTGATAACACAGAGAGAG
GAATGTCCAGGTCATCTTCACCCAGAGGAGAAGCCTCATCATTGAATGGAGAATCTCATTAGTAATGAAC
TAGTCCGTAACTTGAAAGTATTTCGATTTCTTGGCTTTATATATCTTGTGGAAAGGACGAATATTTGCGG
TGAGATGAGAGCAC
