>Addgene plasmid #141838 | TFORF1557 | depositor partial sequence | sequence record 277652 | Barcode
ATATTTGCGGTGAGATGAGAGCAC
